>Addgene plasmid #53188 | phU6-gRNA | addgene full sequence | sequence record 322481 | Addgene NGS Result
CTAAATTGTAAGCGTTAATATTTTGTTAAAATTCGCGTTAAATTTTTGTTAAATCAGCTCATTTTTTAAC
CAATAGGCCGAAATCGGCAAAATCCCTTATAAATCAAAAGAATAGACCGAGATAGGGT
[37 nt withheld, positions 129-165]
AAAGAACGTGGACTCCAACGTCAAAGG
[49 nt withheld, positions 193-241]
T
[91 nt withheld, positions 243-333]
G
[124 nt withheld, positions 335-458]
CCCATTCGCCATTCAGGCTGCGCAACTGTTGGGAAGGGCGATCGGTGCGGGCCTCTTCGCTATTACGCCA
GCTGGCGAAAGGGGGATGTGCTGCAAGGCGATTAAGTTGGGTAACGCCAGGGTTTTCCCAGTCACGACGT
TGTAAAACGACGGCCAGTGAGCGCGCGTAATACGACTCACTATAGGGCGAATTGGGTACCCGTCTCACAG
GCGGATCGATCCAAGGTCGGGCAGGAAGAGGGCCTATTTCCCATGATTCCTTCATATTTGCATATACGAT
ACAAGGCTGTTAGAGAGATAATTGGAATTAATTTGACTGTAAACACAAAGATATTAGTACAAAATACGTG
ACGTAGAAAGTAATAATTTCTTGGGTAGTTTGCAGTTTTAAAATTATGTTTTAAAATGGACTATCATATG
CTTACCGTAACTTGAAAGTATTTCGATTTCTTGGCTTTATATATCTTGTGGAAAGGACGAAACACCGGGT
CTTCGAGAAGACCTGTTTTAGAGCTAGAAATAGCAAGTTAAAATAAGGCTAGTCCGTTATCAACTTGAAA
AAGTGGCACCGAGTCGGTGCTTTTTTTCTCCGCTGAGCGTACTGAGACGCCGCGGTGGAGCTCCAGCTTT
TGTTCCCTTTAGTGAGGGTTAATTGCGCGCTTGGCGTAATCATGGTCATAGCTGTTTCCTGTGTGAAATT
GTTATCCGCTCACAATTCCACACAACATACGAGCCGGAAGCATAAAGTGTAAAGCCTGGGGTGCCTAATG
AGTGAGCTAACTCACATTAATTGCGTTGCGCTCACTGCCCGCTTTCCAGTCGGGAAACCTGTCGTGCCAG
CTGCATTAATGAATCGGCCAACGCGCGGGGAGAGGCGGTTTGCGTATTGGGCGCTCTTCCGCTTCCTCGC
TCACTGACTCGCTGCGCTCGGTCGTTCGGCTGCGGCGAGCGGTATCAGCTCACTCAAAGGCGGTAATACG
GTTATCCACAGAATCAGGGGATAACGCAGGAAAGAACATGTGAGCAAAAGGCCAGCAAAAGGCCAGGAAC
CGTAAAAAGGCCGCGTTGCTGGCGTTTTTCCATAGGCTCCGCCCCCCTGACGAGCATCACAAAAATCGAC
GCTCAAGTCAGAGGTGGCGAAACCCGACAGGACTATAAAGATACCAGGCGTTTCCCCCTGGAAGCTCCCT
CGTGCGCTCTCCTGTTCCGACCCTGCCGCTTACCGGATACCTGTCCGCCTTTCTCCCTTCGGGAAGCGTG
GCGCTTTCTCATAGCTCACGCTGTAGGTATCTCAGTTCGGTGTAGGTCGTTCGCTCCAAGCTGGGCTGTG
TGCACGAACCCCCCGTTCAGCCCGACCGCTGCGCCTTATCCGGTAACTATCGTCTTGAGTCCAACCCGGT
AAGACACGACTTATCGCCACTGGCAGCAGCCACTGGTAACAGGATTAGCAGAGCGAGGTATGTAGGCGGT
GCTACAGAGTTCTTGAAGTGGTGGCCTAACTACGGCTACACTAGAAGAACAGTATTTGGTATCTGCGCTC
TGCTGAAGCCAGTTACCTTCGGAAAAAGAGTTGGTAGCTCTTGATCCGGCAAACAAACCACCGCTGGTAG
CGGTGGTTTTTTTGTTTGCAAGCAGCAGATTACGCGCAGAAAAAAAGGATCTCAAGAAGATCCTTTGATC
TTTTCTACGGGGTCTGACGCTCAGTGGAACGAAAACTCACGTTAAGGGATTTTGGTCATGATCAGAAGAA
CTCGTCAAGAAGGCGATAGAAGGCGATGCGCTGCGAATCGGGAGCGGCGATACCGTAAAGCACGAGGAAG
CGGTCAGCCCATTCGCCGCCAAGCTCTTCAGCAATATCACGGGTAGCCAACGCTATGTCCTGATAGCGGT
CCGCCACACCCAGCCGGCCACAGTCGATGAATCCAGAAAAGCGGCCATTTTCCACCATGATATTCGGCAA
GCAGGCATCGCCATGGGTCACGACGAGATCCTCGCCGTCGGGCATGCTCGCCTTGAGCCTGGCGAACAGT
TCGGCTGGCGCGAGCCCCTGATGCTCTTCGTCCAGATCATCCTGATCGACAAGACCGGCTTCCATCCGAG
TACGTGCTCGCTCGATGCGATGTTTCGCTTGGTGGTCGAATGGGCAGGTAGCCGGATCAAGCGTATGCAG
CCGCCGCATTGCATCAGCCATGATGGATACTTTCTCGGCAGGAGCAAGGTGAGATGACAGGAGATCCTGC
CCCGGCACTTCGCCCAATAGCAGCCAGTCCCTTCCCGCTTCAGTGACAACGTCGAGCACAGCTGCGCAAG
GAACGCCCGTCGTGGCCAGCCACGATAGCCGCGCTGCCTCGTCTTGCAGTTCATTCAGGGCACCGGACAG
GTCGGTCTTGACAAAAAGAACCGGGCGCCCCTGCGCTGACAGCCGGAACACGGCGGCATCAGAGCAGCCG
ATTGTCTGTTGTGCCCAGTCATAGCCGAATAGCCTCTCCACCCAAGCGGCCGGAGAACCTGCGTGCAATC
CATCTTGTTCAATCATGCGAAACGATCCTCATCCTGTCTCTTGATCGATCTTTGCAAAAGCCTAGGCCTC
CAAAAAAGCCTCCTCACTACTTCTGGAATAGCTCAGAGGCCGAGGCGGCCTCGGCCTCTGCATAAATAAA
AAAAATTAGTCAGCCATGGGGCGGAGAATGGGCGGAACTGGGCGGAGTTAGGGGCGGGATGGGCGGAGTT
AGGGGCGGGACTATGGTTGCTGACTAATTGAGATGCATGCTTTGCATACTTCTGCCTGCTGGGGAGCCTG
GGGACTTTCCACACCTGGTTGCTGACTAATTGAGATGCATGCTTTGCATACTTCTGCCTGCTGGGGAGCC
TGGGGACTTTCCACACCCTAACTGACACACATTCCACAGCTGGTTCTTTCCGCCTCAGGACTCTTCCTTT
TTCAATATTATTGAAGCATTTATCAGGGTTATTGTCTCATGAGCGGATACATATTTGAATGTATTTAGAA
AAATAAACAAATAGGGGTTCCGCGCACATTTCCCCGAAAAGTGCCAC
Features (pLannotate 1.2.2; 14 found; start..end, strand, type, name):
     30..458     -  rep_origin     f1 ori (sequence partly withheld): f1 bacteriophage origin of replication; arrow indicates direction of (+) strand synthesis
    463..618     -  CDS            lacZα (fragment): LacZα fragment of β-galactosidase; lacZ fragment
    626..644     +  promoter       T7 promoter: promoter for bacteriophage T7 RNA polymerase
    696..936     +  promoter       U6 promoter: RNA polymerase III promoter for human U6 snRNA
    963..1038    +  misc_RNA       gRNA scaffold: guide RNA scaffold for the Streptococcus pyogenes CRISPR/Cas9 system
   1094..1112    -  promoter       T3 promoter: promoter for bacteriophage T3 RNA polymerase
   1157..1173    -  protein_bind   lac operator: The lac repressor binds to the lac operator to inhibit transcription in E. coli. This inhibition can be relieved by adding lactose or isopropyl-β-D-thiogalactopyranoside (IPTG). lac repressor encoded by lacI
   1181..1211    -  promoter       lac promoter: promoter for the E. coli lac operon
   1226..1247    -  protein_bind   CAP binding site: CAP binding activates transcription in the presence of cAMP. E. coli catabolite activator protein
   1260..1352    -  CDS            lacI (fragment): lac repressor; lacI; The lac repressor binds to the lac operator to inhibit transcription in E. coli. This inhibition can be relieved by adding lactose or isopropyl-β-D-thiogalactopyranoside (IPTG).
   1535..2123    -  rep_origin     ori: high-copy-number ColE1/pMB1/pBR322/pUC origin of replication
   2200..2994    -  CDS            NeoR/KanR: aminoglycoside phosphotransferase from Tn5; aph(3')-II (or nptII); confers resistance to neomycin, kanamycin, and G418 (Geneticin®)
   3029..3386    -  promoter       SV40 promoter: SV40 enhancer and early promoter
   3388..3492    -  promoter       AmpR promoter: bla
