>Addgene plasmid #53188 | phU6-gRNA | analyzer sequence | sequence record 82824
CTAAATTGTAAGCGTTAATATTTTGTTAAAATTCGCGTTAAATTTTTGTTAAATCAGCTCATTTTTTAAC
CAATAGGCCGAAATCGGCAAAATCCCTTATAAATCAAAAGAATAGACCGAGATAGGGT
[37 nt withheld, positions 129-165]
AAAGAACGTGGACTCCAACGTCAAAGG
[49 nt withheld, positions 193-241]
T
[91 nt withheld, positions 243-333]
G
[124 nt withheld, positions 335-458]
CCCATTCGCCATTCAGGCTGCGCAACTGTTGGGAAGGGCGATCGGTGCGGGCCTCTTCGCTATTACGCCA
GCTGGCGAAAGGGGGATGTGCTGCAAGGCGATTAAGTTGGGTAACGCCAGGGTTTTCCCAGTCACGACGT
TGTAAAACGACGGCCAGTGAGCGCGCGTAATACGACTCACTATAGGGCGAATTGGGTACCCGTCTCACAG
GCGGATCGATCCAAGGTCGGGCAGGAAGAGGGCCTATTTCCCATGATTCCTTCATATTTGCATATACGAT
ACAAGGCTGTTAGAGAGATAATTGGAATTAATTTGACTGTAAACACAAAGATATTAGTACAAAATACGTG
ACGTAGAAAGTAATAATTTCTTGGGTAGTTTGCAGTTTTAAAATTATGTTTTAAAATGGACTATCATATG
CTTACCGTAACTTGAAAGTATTTCGATTTCTTGGCTTTATATATCTTGTGGAAAGGACGAAACACCGGGT
CTTCGAGAAGACCTGTTTTAGAGCTAGAAATAGCAAGTTAAAATAAGGCTAGTCCGTTATCAACTTGAAA
AAGTGGCACCGAGTCGGTGCTTTTTTTCTCCGCTGAGCGTACTGAGACGCCGCGGTGGAGCTCCAGCTTT
TGTTCCCTTTAGTGAGGGTTAATTGCGCGCTTGGCGTAATCATGGTCATAGCTGTTTCCTGTGTGAAATT
GTTATCCGCTCACAATTCCACACAACATACGAGCCGGAAGCATAAAGTGTAAAGCCTGGGGTGCCTAATG
AGTGAGCTAACTCACATTAATTGCGTTGCGCTCACTGCCCGCTTTCCAGTCGGGAAACCTGTCGTGCCAG
CTGCATTAATGAATCGGCCAACGCGCGGGGAGAGGCGGTTTGCGTATTGGGCGCTCTTCCGCTTCCTCGC
TCACTGACTCGCTGCGCTCGGTCGTTCGGCTGCGGCGAGCGGTATCAGCTCACTCAAAGGCGGTAATACG
GTTATCCACAGAATCAGGGGATAACGCAGGAAAGAACATGTGAGCAAAAGGCCAGCAAAAGGCCAGGAAC
CGTAAAAAGGCCGCGTTGCTGGCGTTTTTCCATAGGCTCCGCCCCCCTGACGAGCATCACAAAAATCGAC
GCTCAAGTCAGAGGTGGCGAAACCCGACAGGACTATAAAGATACCAGGCGTTTCCCCCTGGAAGCTCCCT
CGTGCGCTCTCCTGTTCCGACCCTGCCGCTTACCGGATACCTGTCCGCCTTTCTCCCTTCGGGAAGCGTG
GCGCTTTCTCATAGCTCACGCTGTAGGTATCTCAGTTCGGTGTAGGTCGTTCGCTCCAAGCTGGGCTGTG
TGCACGAACCCCCCGTTCAGCCCGACCGCTGCGCCTTATCCGGTAACTATCGTCTTGAGTCCAACCCGGT
AAGACACGACTTATCGCCACTGGCAGCAGCCACTGGTAACAGGATTAGCAGAGCGAGGTATGTAGGCGGT
GCTACAGAGTTCTTGAAGTGGTGGCCTAACTACGGCTACACTAGAAGGACAGTATTTGGTATCTGCGCTC
TGCTGAAGCCAGTTACCTTCGGAAAAAGAGTTGGTAGCTCTTGATCCGGCAAACAAACCACCGCTGGTAG
CGGTGGTTTTTTTGTTTGCAAGCAGCAGATTACGCGCAGAAAAAAAGGATCTCAAGAAGATCCTTTGATC
TTTTCTACGGGGTCTGACGCTCAGTGGAACGAAAACTCACGTTAAGGGATTTTGGTCATGATCAGAAGAA
CTCGTCAAGAAGGCGATAGAAGGCGATGCGCTGCGAATCGGGAGCGGCGATACCGTAAAGCACGAGGAAG
CGGTCAGCCCATTCGCCGCCAAGCTCTTCAGCAATATCACGGGTAGCCAACGCTATGTCCTGATAGCGGT
CCGCCACACCCAGCCGGCCACAGTCGATGAATCCAGAAAAGCGGCCATTTTCCACCATGATATTCGGCAA
GCAGGCATCGCCATGGGTCACGACGAGATCCTCGCCGTCGGGCATGCTCGCCTTGAGCCTGGCGAACAGT
TCGGCTGGCGCGAGCCCCTGATGCTCTTCGTCCAGATCATCCTGATCGACAAGACCGGCTTCCATCCGAG
TACGTGCTCGCTCGATGCGATGTTTCGCTTGGTGGTCGAATGGGCAGGTAGCCGGATCAAGCGTATGCAG
CCGCCGCATTGCATCAGCCATGATGGATACTTTCTCGGCAGGAGCAAGGTGAGATGACAGGAGATCCTGC
CCCGGCACTTCGCCCAATAGCAGCCAGTCCCTTCCCGCTTCAGTGACAACGTCGAGCACAGCTGCGCAAG
GAACGCCCGTCGTGGCCAGCCACGATAGCCGCGCTGCCTCGTCTTGCAGTTCATTCAGGGCACCGGACAG
GTCGGTCTTGACAAAAAGAACCGGGCGCCCCTGCGCTGACAGCCGGAACACGGCGGCATCAGAGCAGCCG
ATTGTCTGTTGTGCCCAGTCATAGCCGAATAGCCTCTCCACCCAAGCGGCCGGAGAACCTGCGTGCAATC
CATCTTGTTCAATCATGCGAAACGATCCTCATCCTGTCTCTTGATCGATCTTTGCAAAAGCCTAGGCCTC
CAAAAAAGCCTCCTCACTACTTCTGGAATAGCTCAGAGGCCGAGGCGGCCTCGGCCTCTGCATAAATAAA
AAAAATTAGTCAGCCATGGGGCGGAGAATGGGCGGAACTGGGCGGAGTTAGGGGCGGGATGGGCGGAGTT
AGGGGCGGGACTATGGTTGCTGACTAATTGAGATGCATGCTTTGCATACTTCTGCCTGCTGGGGAGCCTG
GGGACTTTCCACACCTGGTTGCTGACTAATTGAGATGCATGCTTTGCATACTTCTGCCTGCTGGGGAGCC
TGGGGACTTTCCACACCCTAACTGACACACATTCCACAGCTGGTTCTTTCCGCCTCAGGACTCTTCCTTT
TTCAATATTATTGAAGCATTTATCAGGGTTATTGTCTCATGAGCGGATACATATTTGAATGTATTTAGAA
AAATAAACAAATAGGGGTTCCGCGCACATTTCCCCGAAAAGTGCCAC
Features (pLannotate 1.2.2; 14 found; start..end, strand, type, name):
     30..458     -  rep_origin     f1 ori (sequence partly withheld): f1 bacteriophage origin of replication; arrow indicates direction of (+) strand synthesis
    463..618     -  CDS            lacZα (fragment): LacZα fragment of β-galactosidase; lacZ fragment
    626..644     +  promoter       T7 promoter: promoter for bacteriophage T7 RNA polymerase
    696..936     +  promoter       U6 promoter: RNA polymerase III promoter for human U6 snRNA
    963..1038    +  misc_RNA       gRNA scaffold: guide RNA scaffold for the Streptococcus pyogenes CRISPR/Cas9 system
   1094..1112    -  promoter       T3 promoter: promoter for bacteriophage T3 RNA polymerase
   1157..1173    -  protein_bind   lac operator: The lac repressor binds to the lac operator to inhibit transcription in E. coli. This inhibition can be relieved by adding lactose or isopropyl-β-D-thiogalactopyranoside (IPTG). lac repressor encoded by lacI
   1181..1211    -  promoter       lac promoter: promoter for the E. coli lac operon
   1226..1247    -  protein_bind   CAP binding site: CAP binding activates transcription in the presence of cAMP. E. coli catabolite activator protein
   1260..1352    -  CDS            lacI (fragment): lac repressor; lacI; The lac repressor binds to the lac operator to inhibit transcription in E. coli. This inhibition can be relieved by adding lactose or isopropyl-β-D-thiogalactopyranoside (IPTG).
   1535..2123    -  rep_origin     ori: high-copy-number ColE1/pMB1/pBR322/pUC origin of replication
   2200..2994    -  CDS            NeoR/KanR: aminoglycoside phosphotransferase from Tn5; aph(3')-II (or nptII); confers resistance to neomycin, kanamycin, and G418 (Geneticin®)
   3029..3386    -  promoter       SV40 promoter: SV40 enhancer and early promoter
   3388..3492    -  promoter       AmpR promoter: bla
