[The description below was written by a language model from this plasmid's Addgene catalogue record and pLannotate feature annotations shown in this document.]
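Description:
phU6-gRNA is a small (about 3.5 kb) empty-backbone plasmid for expressing Streptococcus pyogenes single guide RNAs in mammalian cells, built on the pzDonor backbone. It is propagated in E. coli from a high-copy ColE1/pUC-type origin and selected with kanamycin. Resistance comes from the Tn5 aminoglycoside phosphotransferase (NeoR/KanR) gene, which sits downstream of tandem AmpR (bla) and SV40 early promoters. This arrangement allows expression in bacteria and, in principle, neomycin/G418 resistance in mammalian cells, although the record does not state that the plasmid is used for such selection. An f1 origin is also present, along with cloning-vector remnants: a lacZα fragment, the lac promoter, operator and CAP site, a short lacI fragment, and flanking T7 and T3 promoters.

The functional cassette consists of the human U6 promoter, an RNA polymerase III promoter well suited to producing short, precisely defined transcripts, followed after a short gap by the S. pyogenes gRNA scaffold that Cas9 binds. As an empty backbone it carries no targeting sequence. The user introduces a protospacer by restriction-enzyme cloning, presumably into the gap between promoter and scaffold, although the record does not name the enzyme sites. The resulting plasmid transcribes a complete sgRNA and must be paired with a separately supplied S. pyogenes Cas9 or dCas9-based effector, since no nuclease is encoded here. It is associated with work on multiplex CRISPR/Cas9 genome engineering from a single lentiviral vector, but this plasmid itself has no annotated lentiviral elements and would be delivered by transfection.
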