Addgene plasmid #53188: phU6-gRNA
Purpose: (Empty Backbone) Expresses the S. pyogenes sgRNA from the human U6 promoter
Depositing lab: Charles Gersbach. Depositing organization: Duke University. Publication: Multiplex CRISPR/Cas9-based genome engineering from a single lentiviral vector. Kabadi AM, Ousterout DG, Hilton IB, Gersbach CA. Nucleic Acids Res. 2014 Aug 13. pii: gku749. 10.1093/nar/gku749 PubMed 25122746.
Backbone
  Vector backbone: pzDonor
  Backbone size (bp): 3515
  Vector type: Mammalian Expression, CRISPR
  Promoter: human U6
Growth in bacteria
  Bacterial resistance: Kanamycin, 50 μg/mL
  Growth temperature: 37°C
  Growth strain: DH5alpha
  Copy number: Unknown
Gene/Insert
  Cloning method: Restriction Enzyme
  Sequencing primers: 3′ M13 Reverse
Terms and licenses: Academic/Nonprofit Terms; Industry Terms: Not Available to Industry
How to cite: phU6-gRNA was a gift from Charles Gersbach (Addgene plasmid # 53188 ; http://n2t.net/addgene:53188 ; RRID:Addgene_53188)
