>Addgene plasmid #53188 | phU6-gRNA | addgene partial sequence | sequence record 147310 | M13pUC-Fwd 5'-CCCAGTCACGACGTTGTAAAACG-3'
ATTGGGTACCCGTCTCACAGGCGGATCGATCCAAGGTCGGGCAGGAAGAGGGCCTATTTCCCATGATTCC
TTCATATTTGCATATACGATACAAGGCTGTTAGAGAGATAATTGGAATTAATTTGACTGTAAACACAAAG
ATATTAGTACAAAATACGTGACGTAGAAAGTAATAATTTCTTGGGTAGTTTGCAGTTTTAAAATTATGTT
TTAAAATGGACTATCATATGCTTACCGTAACTTGAAAGTATTTCGATTTCTTGGCTTTATATATCTTGTG
GAAAGGACGAAACACCGGGTCTTCGAGAAGACCTGTTTTAGAGCTAGAAATAGCAAGTTAAAATAAGGCT
AGTCCGTTATCAACTTGAAAAAGTGGCACCGAGTCGGTGCTTTTTTTCTCCGCTGAGCGTACTGAGACGC
CGCGGTGGAGCTCCAGCTTTTGTTCCCTTTAGTGAGGGTTAATTGCGCGCTTGGCGTAATCATGGTCATA
GCTGTTTCCTGTGTGAAATTGTTATCCGCTCACAATTCCACACAACATACGAGCCGGAAGCATAAAGTGT
AAAGCCTGGGGTGCCTAATGAGTGAGCTAACTCACATTAATTGCGTTGCGCTCACTGCCCGCTTTCCAGT
CGGGAAACCTGTCGTGCCAGCTGCATTAATGAATCGGCCAACGCGCGGGGAGAGGCGGTTTGCGTATTGG
GCGCTCTTCCGCTTCCTCGCTCACTGACTCGCTGCGCTCGGTCGTTCGGCTGCGGCGAGCGGTATCAGCT
CACTCAAAGGCGGTAATACGGTTATCCACAGAATCAGG
