>Addgene plasmid #53188 | phU6-gRNA | addgene partial sequence | sequence record 147311 | M13-Rev 5'-CAGGAAACAGCTATGACC-3'
AAGCTGGAGCTCCACCGCGGCGTCTCAGTACGCTCAGCGGAGAAAAAAAGCACCGACTCGGTGCCACTTT
TTCAAGTTGATAACGGACTAGCCTTATTTTAACTTGCTATTTCTAGCTCTAAAACAGGTCTTCTCGAAGA
CCCGGTGTTTCGTCCTTTCCACAAGATATATAAAGCCAAGAAATCGAAATACTTTCAAGTTACGGTAAGC
ATATGATAGTCCATTTTAAAACATAATTTTAAAACTGCAAACTACCCAAGAAATTATTACTTTCTACGTC
ACGTATTTTGTACTAATATCTTTGTGTTTACAGTCAAATTAATTCCAATTATCTCTCTAACAGCCTTGTA
TCGTATATGCAAATATGAAGGAATCATGGGAAATAGGCCCTCTTCCTGCCCGACCTTGGATCGATCCGCC
TGTGAGACGGGTACCCAATTCGCCCTATAGTGAGTCGTATTACGCGCGCTCACTGGCCGTCGTTTTACAA
CGTCGTGACTGGGAAAACCCTGGCGTTACCCAACTTAATCGCCTTGCAGCACATCCCCCTTTCGCCAGCT
GGCGTAATAGCGAAGAGGCCCGCACCGATCGCCCTTCCCAACAGTTGCGCAGCCTGAATGGCGAATGGG
[124 nt withheld, positions 630-753]
CGCCGGCTTTCCCCGTCAAGCTCTAAATCGGG
